Addgene plasmid #112639: pCR-Blunt_hNANOG
Purpose: Plasmid for PCR amplification of hNANOG DNA template for in vitro transcription
Depositing lab: Ganna Bilousova. Depositing organization: University of Colorado Denver and Anschutz Medical Campus. Publication: RNA-based Reprogramming of Human Primary Fibroblasts into Induced Pluripotent Stem Cells. McGrath PS, Diette N, Kogut I, Bilousova G. J Vis Exp. 2018 Nov 26;(141). doi: 10.3791/58687. PubMed 30531717.
Backbone
  Vector backbone: pCR-Blunt
  Backbone manufacturer: ThermoFisher
  Backbone size w/o insert (bp): 3500
  Total vector size (bp): 4550
  Vector type: PCR Template
Growth in bacteria
  Bacterial resistance: Kanamycin, 50 μg/mL
  Growth temperature: 37°C
  Growth strain: DH5alpha
  Copy number: High Copy
Gene/Insert
  Gene/Insert name: hNANOG
  Species: H. sapiens (human)
  Insert size (bp): 1086
  Entrez Gene: NANOG
  Promoter: T7
  Cloning method: Restriction Enzyme; 5′ cloning site KpnI (not destroyed); 3′ cloning site EcoRI (not destroyed)
  Sequencing primers: 5′ M13 Fw; 3′ M13 Rv
Terms and licenses: Academic/Nonprofit Terms; Industry Terms: Not Available to Industry
How to cite: pCR-Blunt_hNANOG was a gift from Ganna Bilousova (Addgene plasmid # 112639 ; http://n2t.net/addgene:112639 ; RRID:Addgene_112639)
