[The description below was written by a language model from this plasmid's Addgene catalogue record and pLannotate feature annotations shown in this document.]
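Description:
pCR-Blunt_hNANOG is a small bacterial cloning plasmid (about 4.55 kb) built on the commercial pCR-Blunt backbone. It is catalogued as a PCR template rather than as an expression vector. It replicates in E. coli from a high-copy ColE1/pUC-type origin and is selected with kanamycin through the Tn5-derived NeoR/KanR aminoglycoside phosphotransferase gene. The feature table also shows a Sh ble (bleomycin/Zeocin resistance) coding sequence downstream of an AmpR promoter fragment. Remnants of the backbone's cloning-selection system are present as well: the lac promoter and operator with a CAP binding site, a lacZα fragment and a ccdB fragment. In this vector family an insert disrupts the lacZα–ccdB fusion, so that only recombinant plasmids are tolerated by standard strains.

The payload is human NANOG, the homeodomain transcription factor that supports self-renewal and pluripotency of embryonic stem cells. The recorded insert is roughly 1.1 kb, cloned between KpnI and EcoRI sites that both remain intact, and the annotated NANOG coding sequence occupies about 915 bp of it. The record does not say what the additional flanking sequence within the insert contains. A T7 promoter lies upstream of the coding sequence in the sense orientation, and a second T7 promoter sits on the opposite strand downstream of the insert. M13 forward and reverse primer sites are listed for sequencing.

According to the stated purpose, the plasmid is used to PCR-amplify a linear hNANOG DNA template, which is then transcribed in vitro to produce NANOG mRNA. The associated publication title places this in RNA-based reprogramming of primary human fibroblasts into induced pluripotent stem cells.
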