Features (pLannotate 1.2.2; 15 found; start..end, strand, type, name):
      1..589     +  rep_origin     ori: high-copy-number ColE1/pMB1/pBR322/pUC origin of replication
    772..864     +  CDS            lacI (fragment): lac repressor; lacI; The lac repressor binds to the lac operator to inhibit transcription in E. coli. This inhibition can be relieved by adding lactose or isopropyl-β-D-thiogalactopyranoside (IPTG).
    877..898     +  protein_bind   CAP binding site: CAP binding activates transcription in the presence of cAMP. E. coli catabolite activator protein
    913..943     +  promoter       lac promoter: promoter for the E. coli lac operon
    951..967     +  protein_bind   lac operator: The lac repressor binds to the lac operator to inhibit transcription in E. coli. This inhibition can be relieved by adding lactose or isopropyl-β-D-thiogalactopyranoside (IPTG). lac repressor encoded by lacI
   1078..1096    +  promoter       T7 promoter: promoter for bacteriophage T7 RNA polymerase
   1142..2056    +  CDS            NANOG: NANOG_HUMAN - Experimental evidence at protein level: Swiss-Prot protein existence level 1. Transcription regulator involved in inner cell mass and embryonic stem (ES) cells proliferation and self-renewal. Imposes pluripotency on ES cells and prevents their differentiation towards extraembryonic endoderm and trophectoderm lineages. Blocks bone morphogenetic protein-induced mesoderm differentiation of ES cells by physically interacting with SMAD1 and interfering with the recruitment of coactivators to the active SMAD transcriptional complexes. Acts as a transcriptional activator or repressor. B
   2208..2226    -  promoter       T7 promoter: promoter for bacteriophage T7 RNA polymerase
   2229..2376    +  CDS            lacZα (fragment): LacZα fragment of β-galactosidase; lacZ fragment
   2386..2689    +  CDS            ccdB (fragment): CcdB, a bacterial toxin that poisons DNA gyrase; ccdB; Plasmids containing the ccdB gene cannot be propagated in standard E. coli strains.
   2737..3006    +  CDS            tnpA (fragment): TN5P_ECOLX - Also known as tnp. Experimental evidence at protein level: Swiss-Prot protein existence level 1. Mediates transposition of transposon Tn5 by a 'cut and paste' mechanism. First, the monomeric transposase binds the 19 bp inverted DNA repeats flanking the transposon. Then, dimerization of the DNA- bound transposase creates a synaptic DNA complex. After nicking of the first DNA strand, excision of the transposon proceeds through a series of intermediates. The transposase then mediates the insertion of the transposon at a new site by strand transfer. The activity of the wild- type tran
   3038..3832    +  CDS            NeoR/KanR: aminoglycoside phosphotransferase from Tn5; aph(3')-II (or nptII); confers resistance to neomycin, kanamycin, and G418 (Geneticin®)
   3853..3903    -  misc_feature   bom (fragment): basis of mobility region from pBR322
   3930..4018    +  promoter       AmpR promoter (fragment): bla
   4038..4412    +  CDS            BleoR: antibiotic-binding protein; Sh ble from Streptoalloteichus hindustanus; confers resistance to bleomycin, phleomycin, and Zeocin™
>Addgene plasmid #112639 | pCR-Blunt_hNANOG | addgene full sequence | sequence record 224405 | Addgene NGS Result
TTGAGATCCTTTTTTTCTGCGCGTAATCTGCTGCTTGCAAACAAAAAAACCACCGCTACCAGCGGTGGTT
TGTTTGCCGGATCAAGAGCTACCAACTCTTTTTCCGAAGGTAACTGGCTTCAGCAGAGCGCAGATACCAA
ATACTGTTCTTCTAGTGTAGCCGTAGTTAGGCCACCACTTCAAGAACTCTGTAGCACCGCCTACATACCT
CGCTCTGCTAATCCTGTTACCAGTGGCTGCTGCCAGTGGCGATAAGTCGTGTCTTACCGGGTTGGACTCA
AGACGATAGTTACCGGATAAGGCGCAGCGGTCGGGCTGAACGGGGGGTTCGTGCACACAGCCCAGCTTGG
AGCGAACGACCTACACCGAACTGAGATACCTACAGCGTGAGCTATGAGAAAGCGCCACGCTTCCCGAAGG
GAGAAAGGCGGACAGGTATCCGGTAAGCGGCAGGGTCGGAACAGGAGAGCGCACGAGGGAGCTTCCAGGG
GGAAACGCCTGGTATCTTTATAGTCCTGTCGGGTTTCGCCACCTCTGACTTGAGCGTCGATTTTTGTGAT
GCTCGTCAGGGGGGCGGAGCCTATGGAAAAACGCCAGCAACGCGGCCTTTTTACGGTTCCTGGCCTTTTG
CTGGCCTTTTGCTCACATGTTCTTTCCTGCGTTATCCCCTGATTCTGTGGATAACCGTATTACCGCCTTT
GAGTGAGCTGATACCGCTCGCCGCAGCCGAACGACCGAGCGCAGCGAGTCAGTGAGCGAGGAAGCGGAAG
AGCGCCCAATACGCAAACCGCCTCTCCCCGCGCGTTGGCCGATTCATTAATGCAGCTGGCACGACAGGTT
TCCCGACTGGAAAGCGGGCAGTGAGCGCAACGCAATTAATGTGAGTTAGCTCACTCATTAGGCACCCCAG
GCTTTACACTTTATGCTTCCGGCTCGTATGTTGTGTGGAATTGTGAGCGGATAACAATTTCACACAGGAA
ACAGCTATGACCATGATTACGCCAAGCTATTTAGGTGACGCGTTAGAATACTCAAGCTATGCATCAAGCT
TGGTACCTTGGACCCTCGTACAGAAGCTAATACGACTCACTATAGGGAAATAAGAGAGAAAAGAAGAGTA
AGAAGAAATATAAGAGCCACCATGAGTGTGGATCCAGCTTGTCCCCAAAGCTTGCCTTGCTTTGAAGCAT
CCGACTGTAAAGAATCTTCACCTATGCCTGTGATTTGTGGGCCTGAAGAAAACTATCCATCCTTGCAAAT
GTCTTCTGCTGAGATGCCTCACACGGAGACTGTCTCTCCTCTTCCTTCCTCCATGGATCTGCTTATTCAG
GACAGCCCTGATTCTTCCACCAGTCCCAAAGGCAAACAACCCACTTCTGCAGAGAAGAGTGTCGCAAAAA
AGGAAGACAAGGTCCCGGTCAAGAAACAGAAGACCAGAACTGTGTTCTCTTCCACCCAGCTGTGTGTACT
CAATGATAGATTTCAGAGACAGAAATACCTCAGCCTCCAGCAGATGCAAGAACTCTCCAACATCCTGAAC
CTCAGCTACAAACAGGTGAAGACCTGGTTCCAGAACCAGAGAATGAAATCTAAGAGGTGGCAGAAAAACA
ACTGGCCGAAGAATAGCAATGGTGTGACGCAGAAGGCCTCAGCACCTACCTACCCCAGCCTTTACTCTTC
CTACCACCAGGGATGCCTGGTGAACCCGACTGGGAACCTTCCAATGTGGAGCAACCAGACCTGGAACAAT
TCAACCTGGAGCAACCAGACCCAGAACATCCAGTCCTGGAGCAACCACTCCTGGAACACTCAGACCTGGT
GCACCCAATCCTGGAACAATCAGGCCTGGAACAGTCCCTTCTATAACTGTGGAGAGGAATCTCTGCAGTC
CTGCATGCAGTTCCAGCCAAATTCTCCTGCCAGTGACTTGGAGGCTGCCTTGGAAGCTGCTGGGGAAGGC
CTTAATGTAATACAGCAGACCACTAGGTATTTTAGTACTCCACAAACCATGGATTTATTCCTAAACTACT
CCATGAACATGCAACCTGAAGACGTGTGAGCTGCCTTCTGCGGGGCTTGCCTTCTGGCCATGCCCTTCTT
CTCTCCCTTGCACCTGTACCTCTTGGTCTTTGAATAAAGCCTGGAATTCTGCAGATATCCATCACACTGG
CGGCCGCTCGAGCATGCATCTAGAGGGCCCAATTCGCCCTATAGTGAGTCGTATTACAATTCACTGGCCG
TCGTTTTACAACGTCGTGACTGGGAAAACCCTGGCGTTACCCAACTTAATCGCCTTGCAGCACATCCCCC
TTTCGCCAGCTGGCGTAATAGCGAAGAGGCCCGCACCGATCGCCCTTCCCAACAGTTGCGCAGCCTATAC
GTACGGCAGTTTAAGGTTTACACCTATAAAAGAGAGAGCCGTTATCGTCTGTTTGTGGATGTACAGAGTG
ATATTATTGACACGCCGGGGCGACGGATGGTGATCCCCCTGGCCAGTGCACGTCTGCTGTCAGATAAAGT
CTCCCGTGAACTTTACCCGGTGGTGCATATCGGGGATGAAAGCTGGCGCATGATGACCACCGATATGGCC
AGTGTGCCGGTCTCCGTTATCGGGGAAGAAGTGGCTGATCTCAGCCACCGCGAAAATGACATCAAAAACG
CCATTAACCTGATGTTCTGGGGAATATAAATGTCAGGCATGAGATTATCAAAAAGGATCTTCACCTAGAT
CCTTTTCACGTAGAAAGCCAGTCCGCAGAAACGGTGCTGACCCCGGATGAATGTCAGCTACTGGGCTATC
TGGACAAGGGAAAACGCAAGCGCAAAGAGAAAGCAGGTAGCTTGCAGTGGGCTTACATGGCGATAGCTAG
ACTGGGCGGTTTTATGGACAGCAAGCGAACCGGAATTGCCAGCTGGGGCGCCCTCTGGTAAGGTTGGGAA
GCCCTGCAAAGTAAACTGGATGGCTTTCTTGCCGCCAAGGATCTGATGGCGCAGGGGATCAAGCTCTGAT
CAAGAGACAGGATGAGGATCGTTTCGCATGATTGAACAAGATGGATTGCACGCAGGTTCTCCGGCCGCTT
GGGTGGAGAGGCTATTCGGCTATGACTGGGCACAACAGACAATCGGCTGCTCTGATGCCGCCGTGTTCCG
GCTGTCAGCGCAGGGGCGCCCGGTTCTTTTTGTCAAGACCGACCTGTCCGGTGCCCTGAATGAACTGCAA
GACGAGGCAGCGCGGCTATCGTGGCTGGCCACGACGGGCGTTCCTTGCGCAGCTGTGCTCGACGTTGTCA
CTGAAGCGGGAAGGGACTGGCTGCTATTGGGCGAAGTGCCGGGGCAGGATCTCCTGTCATCTCACCTTGC
TCCTGCCGAGAAAGTATCCATCATGGCTGATGCAATGCGGCGGCTGCATACGCTTGATCCGGCTACCTGC
CCATTCGACCACCAAGCGAAACATCGCATCGAGCGAGCACGTACTCGGATGGAAGCCGGTCTTGTCGATC
AGGATGATCTGGACGAAGAGCATCAGGGGCTCGCGCCAGCCGAACTGTTCGCCAGGCTCAAGGCGAGCAT
GCCCGACGGCGAGGATCTCGTCGTGACCCATGGCGATGCCTGCTTGCCGAATATCATGGTGGAAAATGGC
CGCTTTTCTGGATTCATCGACTGTGGCCGGCTGGGTGTGGCGGACCGCTATCAGGACATAGCGTTGGCTA
CCCGTGATATTGCTGAAGAGCTTGGCGGCGAATGGGCTGACCGCTTCCTCGTGCTTTACGGTATCGCCGC
TCCCGATTCGCAGCGCATCGCCTTCTATCGCCTTCTTGACGAGTTCTTCTGAATTATTAACGCTTACAAT
TTCCTGATGCGGTATTTTCTCCTTACGCATCTGTGCGGTATTTCACACCGCATCAGGTGGCACTTTTCGG
GGAAATGTGCGCGGAACCCCTATTTGTTTATTTTTCTAAATACATTCAAATATGTATCCGCTCATGAGAC
AATAACCCTGATAAATGCTTCAATAATAGCACGTGAGGAGGGCCACCATGGCCAAGTTGACCAGTGCCGT
TCCGGTGCTCACCGCGCGCGACGTCGCCGGAGCGGTCGAGTTCTGGACCGACCGGCTCGGGTTCTCCCGG
GACTTCGTGGAGGACGACTTCGCCGGTGTGGTCCGGGACGACGTGACCCTGTTCATCAGCGCGGTCCAGG
ACCAGGTGGTGCCGGACAACACCCTGGCCTGGGTGTGGGTGCGCGGCCTGGACGAGCTGTACGCCGAGTG
GTCGGAGGTCGTGTCCACGAACTTCCGGGACGCCTCCGGGCCGGCCATGACCGAGATCGGCGAGCAGCCG
TGGGGGCGGGAGTTCGCCCTGCGCGACCCGGCCGGCAACTGCGTGCACTTCGTGGCCGAGGAGCAGGACT
GACACGTGCTAAAACTTCATTTTTAATTTAAAAGGATCTAGGTGAAGATCCTTTTTGATAATCTCATGAC
CAAAATCCCTTAACGTGAGTTTTCGTTCCACTGAGCGTCAGACCCCGTAGAAAAGATCAAAGGATCTTC
